>Addgene plasmid #159407 | DT046A | addgene full sequence | sequence record 326569 | Addgene NGS Result
CTGACGTCTAAGAAACCATTATTATCATGACATTAACCTATAAAAATAGGCGTATCACGAGGCAGAATTT
CAGATAAAAAAAATCCTTAGCTTTCGCTAAGGATGATTTCTGGAATTCGCGGCCGCTTCTAGATCCCTAT
CAGTGATAGAGATTGACATCCCTATCAGTGATAGAGATACTGAGCACGATACTAGAAGAAGGAGAATAAT
CTATGGACTACAAAGACGATGATGACAAGATGAAAAACATAAATGCCGACGACACATACAGAATAATTAA
TAAAATTAAAGCTTGTAGAAGCAATAATGATATTAATCAATGCTTATCTGATATGACTAAAATGGTACAT
TGTGAATATTATTTACTCGCGATCATTTATCCTCATTCTATGGTTAAATCTGATATTTCAATCCTAGATA
ATTACCCTAAAAAATGGAGGCAATATTATGATGACGCTAATTTAATAAAATATGATCCTATAGTAGATTA
TTCTAACTCCAATCATTCACCAATTAATTGGAATATATTTGAAAACAATGCTGTAAATAAAAAATCTCCA
AATGTAATTAAAGAAGCGAAAACATCAGGTCTTATCACTGGGTTTAGTTTCCCTATTCATACGGCTAACA
ATGGCTTCGGAATGCTTAGTTTTGCACATTCAGAAAAAGACAACTATATAGATAGTTTATTTTTACATGC
GTGTATGAACATACCATTAATTGTTCCTTCTCTAGTTGATAATTATCGAAAAATAAATATAGCAAATAAT
AAATCAAACAACGATTTAACCAAAAGAGAAAAAGAATGTTTAGCGTGGGCATGCGAAGGAAAAAGCTCTT
GGGATATTTCAAAAATATTAGGTTGCAGTGAGCGTACTGTCACTTTCCATTTAACCAATGCGCAAATGAA
ACTCAATACAACAAACCGCTGCCAAAGTATTTCTAAAGCAATTTTAACAGGAGCAATTGATTGCCCATAC
TTTAAAAATTAATAACGACTCAGGCTGCTACGCCTGTGTACTGGAAAACAAAACCAAAACCCAAAAAACA
AAAAACTGAGCCCATTGGTATCGTGGAAGGACTCGATCAAAAAAAAAAAAAAAAAAAAAAACTAGCATAA
CCCCTTGGGGCCTCTAAACGGGTCTTGAGGGGTTTTTTGGTACTAGAACCTGTAGGATCGTACAGGTTTA
CGCAAGAAAATGGTTTGTTATAGTCGAATAAAAAATACTAGAAGAAGGAGAATAATCTATGGACTACAAA
GACGATGATGACAAGATGAAAGATATCACGGATAAAAACCAATCGATTGATAGTGGCATCAGTTCGCTGA
GCTATAACCGCAATGAAGTCCTGGCCAGCAATGGTGATAAAATTGAATCGTTTGTTCCTAAAGAGGGTAA
AAAAGCGGGCAATAAATTCATTGTAGTCGAACGCCAGAAACGTAGCCTGACTACTTCACCGGTTGATATT
TCCATTATTGACAGTGTTAATGATCGCACGTATCCTGGTGCGCTGCAACTGGCTGATAAAGCATTTGTCG
AAAATCGCCCTACTATTCTGATGGTAAAACGTAAACCGATCAATATCAACATTGATCTGCCGGGTCTGAA
AGGTGAAAACTCTATCAAGGTGGATGATCCAACTTATGGTAAAGTCAGCGGCGCCATTGATGAACTGGTT
AGCAAATGGAATGAAAAATATAGCAGCACCCACACCCTGCCGGCGCGCACCCAGTACTCCGAATCCATGG
TGTATAGTAAATCCCAAATCTCATCGGCCCTGAATGTGAACGCTAAAGTGCTGGAAAATTCGCTGGGTGT
TGACTTCAACGCCGTAGCAAATAACGAGAAAAAAGTAATGATCCTGGCATATAAGCAGATCTTTTATACA
GTCAGTGCCGATCTGCCGAAAAATCCGTCTGATCTGTTCGATGATAGCGTTACTTTTAATGATCTGAAGC
AAAAAGGTGTTAGCAACGAAGCTCCGCCGCTGATGGTTTCTAATGTTGCCTATGGTCGCACCATTTATGT
TAAACTGGAAACCACTAGCTCCTCGAAAGATGTCCAAGCTGCTTTTAAAGCTCTGATCAAAAATACAGAT
ATTAAAAATAGTCAACAGTATAAAGATATTTATGAAAATAGCAGTTTCACAGCAGTTGTGCTGGGAGGGG
ATGCACAGGAACATAATAAAGTGGTGACGAAAGATTTTGACGAAATCCGCAAAGTCATCAAAGATAATGC
CACTTTTAGTACGAAGAATCCGGCTTATCCAATCAGCTATACCTCTGTCTTCCTGAAAGACAACAGCGTT
GCCGCCGTCCATAACAAGACCGATTACATTGAAACCACCAGTACCGAATATTCTAAAGGTAAAATCAACC
TGGATCATTCCGGTGCGTATGTCGCTCAGTTTGAAGTGGCGTGGGACGAGGTCTCATACGATAAAGAAGG
TAACGAAGTTCTGACGCATAAAACTTGGGACGGCAATTACCAGGACAAAACTGCCCACTATAGCACCGTT
ATCCCGCTGGAAGCCAATGCGCGCAACATCCGCATTAAAGCACGTGAAGCAACGGGGCTGGCCTGGGAAT
GGTGGCGTGATGTAATTAGCGAATATGATGTGCCGCTGACGAATAATATCAACGTTTCGATTTGGGGGAC
CACCCTGTATCCGGGTTCAAGCATTACCTATAATTGATGACGACTCAGGCTGCTACGCCTGTGTACTGGA
AAACAAAACCAAAACCCAAAAAACAAAAAACTGAGCCCATTGGTATCGTGGAAGGACTCGATCAAAAAAA
AAAAAAAAAAAAAAAAAACTAGCATAACCCCTTGGGGCCTCTAAACGGGTCTTGAGGGGTTTTTTGGTAC
TAGTAGCGGCCGCTGCAGGCTTCCTCGCTCACTGACTCGCTGCGCTCGGTCGTTCGGCTGCGGCGAGCGG
TATCAGCTCACTCAAAGGCGGTAATACGGTTATCCACAGAATCAGGGGATAACGCAGGAAAGAACATGTG
AGCAAAAGGCCAGCAAAAGGCCAGGAACCGTAAAAAGGCCGCGTTGCTGGCGTTTTTCCACAGGCTCCGC
CCCCCTGACGAGCATCACAAAAATCGACGCTCAAGTCAGAGGTGGCGAAACCCGACAGGACTATAAAGAT
ACCAGGCGTTTCCCCCTGGAAGCTCCCTCGTGCGCTCTCCTGTTCCGACCCTGCCGCTTACCGGATACCT
GTCCGCCTTTCTCCCTTCGGGAAGCGTGGCGCTTTCTCATAGCTCACGCTGTAGGTATCTCAGTTCGGTG
TAGGTCGTTCGCTCCAAGCTGGGCTGTGTGCACGAACCCCCCGTTCAGCCCGACCGCTGCGCCTTATCCG
GTAACTATCGTCTTGAGTCCAACCCGGTAAGACACGACTTATCGCCACTGGCAGCAGCCACTGGTAACAG
GATTAGCAGAGCGAGGTATGTAGGCGGTGCTACAGAGTTCTTGAAGTGGTGGCCTAACTACGGCTACACT
AGAAGAACAGTATTTGGTATCTGCGCTCTGCTGAAGCCAGTTACCTTCGGAAAAAGAGTTGGTAGCTCTT
GATCCGGCAAACAAACCACCGCTGGTAGCGGTGGTTTTTTTGTTTGCAAGCAGCAGATTACGCGCAGAAA
AAAAGGATCTCAAGAAGATCCTTTGATCTTTTCTACGGGGTCTGACGCTCAGTGGAACGAAAACTCACGT
TAAGGGATTTTGGTCATGAGATTATCAAAAAGGATCTTCACCTAGATCCTTTTAAATTAAAAATGAAGTT
TTAAATCAATCTAAAGTATATATGAGTAAACTTGGTCTGACAGTTACCAATGCTTAATCAGTGAGGCACC
TATCTCAGCGATCTGTCTATTTCGTTCATCCATAGTTGCCTGACTCCCCGTCGTGTAGATAACTACGATA
CGGGAGGGCTTACCATCTGGCCCCAGTGCTGCAATGATACCGCGAGACCCACGCTCACCGGCTCCAGATT
TATCAGCAATAAACCAGCCAGCCGGAAGGGCCGAGCGCAGAAGTGGTCCTGCAACTTTATCCGCCTCCAT
CCAGTCTATTAATTGTTGCCGGGAAGCTAGAGTAAGTAGTTCGCCAGTTAATAGTTTGCGCAACGTTGTT
GCCATTGCTACAGGCATCGTGGTGTCACGCTCGTCGTTTGGTATGGCTTCATTCAGCTCCGGTTCCCAAC
GATCAAGGCGAGTTACATGATCCCCCATGTTGTGCAAAAAAGCGGTTAGCTCCTTCGGTCCTCCGATCGT
TGTCAGAAGTAAGTTGGCCGCAGTGTTATCACTCATGGTTATGGCAGCACTGCATAATTCTCTTACTGTC
ATGCCATCCGTAAGATGCTTTTCTGTGACTGGTGAGTACTCAACCAAGTCATTCTGAGAATAGTGTATGC
GGCGACCGAGTTGCTCTTGCCCGGCGTCAATACGGGATAATACCGCGCCACATAGCAGAACTTTAAAAGT
GCTCATCATTGGAAAACGTTCTTCGGGGCGAAAACTCTCAAGGATCTTACCGCTGTTGAGATCCAGTTCG
ATGTAACCCACTCGTGCACCCAACTGATCTTCAGCATCTTTTACTTTCACCAGCGTTTCTGGGTGAGCAA
AAACAGGAAGGCAAAATGCCGCAAAAAAGGGAATAAGGGCGACACGGAAATGTTGAATACTCATACTCTT
CCTTTTTCAATATTATTGAAGCATTTATCAGGGTTATTGTCTCATGAGCGGATACATATTTGAATGTATT
TAGAAAAATAAACAAATAGGGGTTCCGCGCACATTTCCCCGAAAAGTGCCAC
Features (pLannotate 1.2.2; 11 found; start..end, strand, type, name):
     67..110     -  terminator     bacterial terminator: putative bacterial transcription terminator
    113..132     +  misc_feature   BioBrick prefix: BioBrick prefix for parts that start with "ATG"
    134..187     +  promoter       PLtetO-1 promoter (fragment): modified phage lambda PL promoter with tet operator sites (Lutz and Bujard, 1997)
    240..989     +  CDS            luxR: LUXR_ALIFS - Experimental evidence at protein level: Swiss-Prot protein existence level 1. Transcriptional activator of the bioluminescence operon. Binds to the OHHL autoinducer. From Aliivibrio fischeri (Vibrio fischeri).
   1112..1159    +  terminator     T7 terminator: transcription terminator for bacteriophage T7 RNA polymerase
   1279..2694    +  CDS            pfo (fragment): TACY_CLOP1 - Also known as pfoA, pfoR. Experimental evidence at protein level: Swiss-Prot protein existence level 1. A cholesterol-dependent toxin that causes cytolysis by forming pores in cholesterol containing host membranes. After binding to target membranes, the protein assembles into a pre-pore complex. A conformation change leads to insertion in the host membrane and formation of an oligomeric pore complex. Cholesterol is required for binding to host cell membranes, membrane insertion and pore formation; cholesterol binding is mediated by a Thr-Leu pair in the C-terminus. Can be reversib
   2819..2866    +  terminator     T7 terminator: transcription terminator for bacteriophage T7 RNA polymerase
   2868..2888    +  misc_feature   BioBrick suffix: universal suffix for all parts
   3065..3653    -  rep_origin     ori: high-copy-number ColE1/pMB1/pBR322/pUC origin of replication
   3824..4684    -  CDS            AmpR: β-lactamase; bla; confers resistance to ampicillin, carbenicillin, and related antibiotics
   4685..4789    -  promoter       AmpR promoter: bla
