[The description below was written by a language model from this plasmid's Addgene catalogue record and pLannotate feature annotations shown in this document.]
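Description:
DT046A is a high-copy bacterial expression and synthetic-biology plasmid built on the iGEM BioBrick backbone pSB1A3. It replicates in E. coli from a ColE1/pUC-type origin and is selected with ampicillin through a β-lactamase gene driven by its own bla promoter. The synthetic insert, assembled by Gibson cloning, sits between the BioBrick prefix and suffix, with a putative bacterial terminator upstream of the prefix insulating the cloning site.

The payload is a two-module quorum-sensing circuit. In the first module, a PLtetO-1-type tet promoter (annotated as a fragment) drives the Aliivibrio (Vibrio) fischeri luxR gene, followed by a T7 terminator. Without TetR repressor this promoter is effectively constitutive, so LuxR, the transcriptional activator that binds the acyl-homoserine lactone autoinducer, is made continuously. The second module encodes perfringolysin O (PFO), a cholesterol-dependent pore-forming cytolysin from Clostridium perfringens, also followed by a T7 terminator. The coding region is annotated as a fragment, so it does not match the full-length reference protein. According to the catalogue entry, PFO is controlled by the HSL-regulated pLux (luxPR) promoter. This promoter was not picked up by the automated annotation but presumably lies in the gap between the first terminator and the pfo coding sequence. The record also lists N-terminal FLAG tags ("FLAG/FLAG", apparently one on each protein), which are likewise not annotated.

Together these parts make PFO production dependent on the presence of homoserine lactone: LuxR bound to the signal activates pLux. The associated publication concerns artificial cells that drive neural differentiation, which suggests the circuit serves as a signal-responsive, pore-forming release module, though the record does not spell out this role.
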