Addgene plasmid #159407: DT046A
Purpose: Constitutive LuxR expression, controlled under E.coli tet promoter, and inducible Perfringolysin O (PFO) expression, controlled under V. fischeri HSL-regulated pLux (luxPR) promoter
Depositing lab: Sheref Mansy. Depositing organization: Universita degli Studi di Trento. Publication: Artificial cells drive neural differentiation. Toparlak OD, Zasso J, Bridi S, Serra MD, Macchi P, Conti L, Baudet ML, Mansy SS. Sci Adv. 2020 Sep 18;6(38). pii: 6/38/eabb4920. doi: 10.1126/sciadv.abb4920. Print 2020 Sep. PubMed 32948587.
Backbone
  Vector backbone: pSB1A3
  Backbone manufacturer: iGEM parts registry
  Vector type: Bacterial Expression, Synthetic Biology
Growth in bacteria
  Bacterial resistance: Ampicillin, 100 μg/mL
  Growth temperature: 37°C
  Growth strain: DH5alpha
  Copy number: High Copy
Gene/Insert
  Gene/Insert name: pr.tet-LuxR-pr.LuxR-PFO
  Species: Synthetic
  Promoter: tet and pLux promoter
  Tag / fusion protein: FLAG/FLAG (N terminal on insert)
  Cloning method: Gibson Cloning
  Sequencing primers: 5′ VF2 primer (iGEM parts registry); 3′ VR primer (iGEM parts registry)
Terms and licenses: Academic/Nonprofit Terms; Industry Terms: Not Available to Industry
How to cite: DT046A was a gift from Sheref Mansy (Addgene plasmid # 159407 ; http://n2t.net/addgene:159407 ; RRID:Addgene_159407)
